>Addgene plasmid #210137 | lentiCRISPR v2-sgCYFIP1-1 | addgene full sequence | sequence record 413644 | Addgene NGS Result
CATGGTGATGCGGTTTTGGCAGTACATCAATGGGCGTGGATAGCGGTTTGACTCACGGGGATTTCCAAGT
CTCCACCCCATTGACGTCAATGGGAGTTTGTTTTGGCACCAAAATCAACGGGACTTTCCAAAATGTCGTA
ACAACTCCGCCCCATTGACGCAAATGGGCGGTAGGCGTGTACGGTGGGAGGTCTATATAAGCAGCGCGTT
TTGCCTGTACTGGGTCTCTCTGGTTAGACCAGATCTGAGCCTGGGAGCTCTCTGGCTAACTAGGGAACCC
ACTGCTTAAGCCTCAATAAAGCTTGCCTTGAGTGCTTCAAGTAGTGTGTGCCCGTCTGTTGTGTGACTCT
GGTAACTAGAGATCCCTCAGACCCTTTTAGTCAGTGTGGAAAATCTCTAGCAGTGGCGCCCGAACAGGGA
CTTGAAAGCGAAAGGGAAACCAGAGGAGCTCTCTCGACGCAGGACTCGGCTTGCTGAAGCGCGCACGGCA
AGAGGCGAGGGGCGGCGACTGGTGAGTACGCCAAAAATTTTGACTAGCGGAGGCTAGAAGGAGAGAGATG
GGTGCGAGAGCGTCAGTATTAAGCGGGGGAGAATTAGATCGCGATGGGAAAAAATTCGGTTAAGGCCAGG
GGGAAAGAAAAAATATAAATTAAAACATATAGTATGGGCAAGCAGGGAGCTAGAACGATTCGCAGTTAAT
CCTGGCCTGTTAGAAACATCAGAAGGCTGTAGACAAATACTGGGACAGCTACAACCATCCCTTCAGACAG
GATCAGAAGAACTTAGATCATTATATAATACAGTAGCAACCCTCTATTGTGTGCATCAAAGGATAGAGAT
AAAAGACACCAAGGAAGCTTTAGACAAGATAGAGGAAGAGCAAAACAAAAGTAAGACCACCGCACAGCAA
GCGGCCGCTGATCTTCAGACCTGGAGGAGGAGATATGAGGGACAATTGGAGAAGTGAATTATATAAATAT
AAAGTAGTAAAAATTGAACCATTAGGAGTAGCACCCACCAAGGCAAAGAGAAGAGTGGTGCAGAGAGAAA
AAAGAGCAGTGGGAATAGGAGCTTTGTTCCTTGGGTTCTTGGGAGCAGCAGGAAGCACTATGGGCGCAGC
GTCAATGACGCTGACGGTACAGGCCAGACAATTATTGTCTGGTATAGTGCAGCAGCAGAACAATTTGCTG
AGGGCTATTGAGGCGCAACAGCATCTGTTGCAACTCACAGTCTGGGGCATCAAGCAGCTCCAGGCAAGAA
TCCTGGCTGTGGAAAGATACCTAAAGGATCAACAGCTCCTGGGGATTTGGGGTTGCTCTGGAAAACTCAT
TTGCACCACTGCTGTGCCTTGGAATGCTAGTTGGAGTAATAAATCTCTGGAACAGATTTGGAATCACACG
ACCTGGATGGAGTGGGACAGAGAAATTAACAATTACACAAGCTTAATACACTCCTTAATTGAAGAATCGC
AAAACCAGCAAGAAAAGAATGAACAAGAATTATTGGAATTAGATAAATGGGCAAGTTTGTGGAATTGGTT
TAACATAACAAATTGGCTGTGGTATATAAAATTATTCATAATGATAGTAGGAGGCTTGGTAGGTTTAAGA
ATAGTTTTTGCTGTACTTTCTATAGTGAATAGAGTTAGGCAGGGATATTCACCATTATCGTTTCAGACCC
ACCTCCCAACCCCGAGGGGACCCGACAGGCCCGAAGGAATAGAAGAAGAAGGTGGAGAGAGAGACAGAGA
CAGATCCATTCGATTAGTGAACGGATCGGCACTGCGTGCGCCAATTCTGCAGACAAATGGCAGTATTCAT
CCACAATTTTAAAAGAAAAGGGGGGATTGGGGGGTACAGTGCAGGGGAAAGAATAGTAGACATAATAGCA
ACAGACATACAAACTAAAGAATTACAAAAACAAATTACAAAAATTCAAAATTTTCGGGTTTATTACAGGG
ACAGCAGAGATCCAGTTTGGTTAATTAAGGTACCGAGGGCCTATTTCCCATGATTCCTTCATATTTGCAT
ATACGATACAAGGCTGTTAGAGAGATAATTAGAATTAATTTGACTGTAAACACAAAGATATTAGTACAAA
ATACGTGACGTAGAAAGTAATAATTTCTTGGGTAGTTTGCAGTTTTAAAATTATGTTTTAAAATGGACTA
TCATATGCTTACCGTAACTTGAAAGTATTTCGATTTCTTGGCTTTATATATCTTGTGGAAAGGACGAAAC
ACCGGGAAATCTACGAGAAAACCGGTTTTAGAGCTAGAAATAGCAAGTTAAAATAAGGCTAGTCCGTTAT
CAACTTGAAAAAGTGGCACCGAGTCGGTGCTTTTTTGAATTCGCTAGCTAGGTCTTGAAAGGAGTGGGAA
TTGGCTCCGGTGCCCGTCAGTGGGCAGAGCGCACATCGCCCACAGTCCCCGAGAAGTTGGGGGGAGGGGT
CGGCAATTGATCCGGTGCCTAGAGAAGGTGGCGCGGGGTAAACTGGGAAAGTGATGTCGTGTACTGGCTC
CGCCTTTTTCCCGAGGGTGGGGGAGAACCGTATATAAGTGCAGTAGTCGCCGTGAACGTTCTTTTTCGCA
ACGGGTTTGCCGCCAGAACACAGGACCGGTTCTAGAGCGCTGCCACCATGGACAAGAAGTACAGCATCGG
CCTGGACATCGGCACCAACTCTGTGGGCTGGGCCGTGATCACCGACGAGTACAAGGTGCCCAGCAAGAAA
TTCAAGGTGCTGGGCAACACCGACCGGCACAGCATCAAGAAGAACCTGATCGGAGCCCTGCTGTTCGACA
GCGGCGAAACAGCCGAGGCCACCCGGCTGAAGAGAACCGCCAGAAGAAGATACACCAGACGGAAGAACCG
GATCTGCTATCTGCAAGAGATCTTCAGCAACGAGATGGCCAAGGTGGACGACAGCTTCTTCCACAGACTG
GAAGAGTCCTTCCTGGTGGAAGAGGATAAGAAGCACGAGCGGCACCCCATCTTCGGCAACATCGTGGACG
AGGTGGCCTACCACGAGAAGTACCCCACCATCTACCACCTGAGAAAGAAACTGGTGGACAGCACCGACAA
GGCCGACCTGCGGCTGATCTATCTGGCCCTGGCCCACATGATCAAGTTCCGGGGCCACTTCCTGATCGAG
GGCGACCTGAACCCCGACAACAGCGACGTGGACAAGCTGTTCATCCAGCTGGTGCAGACCTACAACCAGC
TGTTCGAGGAAAACCCCATCAACGCCAGCGGCGTGGACGCCAAGGCCATCCTGTCTGCCAGACTGAGCAA
GAGCAGACGGCTGGAAAATCTGATCGCCCAGCTGCCCGGCGAGAAGAAGAATGGCCTGTTCGGAAACCTG
ATTGCCCTGAGCCTGGGCCTGACCCCCAACTTCAAGAGCAACTTCGACCTGGCCGAGGATGCCAAACTGC
AGCTGAGCAAGGACACCTACGACGACGACCTGGACAACCTGCTGGCCCAGATCGGCGACCAGTACGCCGA
CCTGTTTCTGGCCGCCAAGAACCTGTCCGACGCCATCCTGCTGAGCGACATCCTGAGAGTGAACACCGAG
ATCACCAAGGCCCCCCTGAGCGCCTCTATGATCAAGAGATACGACGAGCACCACCAGGACCTGACCCTGC
TGAAAGCTCTCGTGCGGCAGCAGCTGCCTGAGAAGTACAAAGAGATTTTCTTCGACCAGAGCAAGAACGG
CTACGCCGGCTACATTGACGGCGGAGCCAGCCAGGAAGAGTTCTACAAGTTCATCAAGCCCATCCTGGAA
AAGATGGACGGCACCGAGGAACTGCTCGTGAAGCTGAACAGAGAGGACCTGCTGCGGAAGCAGCGGACCT
TCGACAACGGCAGCATCCCCCACCAGATCCACCTGGGAGAGCTGCACGCCATTCTGCGGCGGCAGGAAGA
TTTTTACCCATTCCTGAAGGACAACCGGGAAAAGATCGAGAAGATCCTGACCTTCCGCATCCCCTACTAC
GTGGGCCCTCTGGCCAGGGGAAACAGCAGATTCGCCTGGATGACCAGAAAGAGCGAGGAAACCATCACCC
CCTGGAACTTCGAGGAAGTGGTGGACAAGGGCGCTTCCGCCCAGAGCTTCATCGAGCGGATGACCAACTT
CGATAAGAACCTGCCCAACGAGAAGGTGCTGCCCAAGCACAGCCTGCTGTACGAGTACTTCACCGTGTAT
AACGAGCTGACCAAAGTGAAATACGTGACCGAGGGAATGAGAAAGCCCGCCTTCCTGAGCGGCGAGCAGA
AAAAGGCCATCGTGGACCTGCTGTTCAAGACCAACCGGAAAGTGACCGTGAAGCAGCTGAAAGAGGACTA
CTTCAAGAAAATCGAGTGCTTCGACTCCGTGGAAATCTCCGGCGTGGAAGATCGGTTCAACGCCTCCCTG
GGCACATACCACGATCTGCTGAAAATTATCAAGGACAAGGACTTCCTGGACAATGAGGAAAACGAGGACA
TTCTGGAAGATATCGTGCTGACCCTGACACTGTTTGAGGACAGAGAGATGATCGAGGAACGGCTGAAAAC
CTATGCCCACCTGTTCGACGACAAAGTGATGAAGCAGCTGAAGCGGCGGAGATACACCGGCTGGGGCAGG
CTGAGCCGGAAGCTGATCAACGGCATCCGGGACAAGCAGTCCGGCAAGACAATCCTGGATTTCCTGAAGT
CCGACGGCTTCGCCAACAGAAACTTCATGCAGCTGATCCACGACGACAGCCTGACCTTTAAAGAGGACAT
CCAGAAAGCCCAGGTGTCCGGCCAGGGCGATAGCCTGCACGAGCACATTGCCAATCTGGCCGGCAGCCCC
GCCATTAAGAAGGGCATCCTGCAGACAGTGAAGGTGGTGGACGAGCTCGTGAAAGTGATGGGCCGGCACA
AGCCCGAGAACATCGTGATCGAAATGGCCAGAGAGAACCAGACCACCCAGAAGGGACAGAAGAACAGCCG
CGAGAGAATGAAGCGGATCGAAGAGGGCATCAAAGAGCTGGGCAGCCAGATCCTGAAAGAACACCCCGTG
GAAAACACCCAGCTGCAGAACGAGAAGCTGTACCTGTACTACCTGCAGAATGGGCGGGATATGTACGTGG
ACCAGGAACTGGACATCAACCGGCTGTCCGACTACGATGTGGACCATATCGTGCCTCAGAGCTTTCTGAA
GGACGACTCCATCGACAACAAGGTGCTGACCAGAAGCGACAAGAACCGGGGCAAGAGCGACAACGTGCCC
TCCGAAGAGGTCGTGAAGAAGATGAAGAACTACTGGCGGCAGCTGCTGAACGCCAAGCTGATTACCCAGA
GAAAGTTCGACAATCTGACCAAGGCCGAGAGAGGCGGCCTGAGCGAACTGGATAAGGCCGGCTTCATCAA
GAGACAGCTGGTGGAAACCCGGCAGATCACAAAGCACGTGGCACAGATCCTGGACTCCCGGATGAACACT
AAGTACGACGAGAATGACAAGCTGATCCGGGAAGTGAAAGTGATCACCCTGAAGTCCAAGCTGGTGTCCG
ATTTCCGGAAGGATTTCCAGTTTTACAAAGTGCGCGAGATCAACAACTACCACCACGCCCACGACGCCTA
CCTGAACGCCGTCGTGGGAACCGCCCTGATCAAAAAGTACCCTAAGCTGGAAAGCGAGTTCGTGTACGGC
GACTACAAGGTGTACGACGTGCGGAAGATGATCGCCAAGAGCGAGCAGGAAATCGGCAAGGCTACCGCCA
AGTACTTCTTCTACAGCAACATCATGAACTTTTTCAAGACCGAGATTACCCTGGCCAACGGCGAGATCCG
GAAGCGGCCTCTGATCGAGACAAACGGCGAAACCGGGGAGATCGTGTGGGATAAGGGCCGGGATTTTGCC
ACCGTGCGGAAAGTGCTGAGCATGCCCCAAGTGAATATCGTGAAAAAGACCGAGGTGCAGACAGGCGGCT
TCAGCAAAGAGTCTATCCTGCCCAAGAGGAACAGCGATAAGCTGATCGCCAGAAAGAAGGACTGGGACCC
TAAGAAGTACGGCGGCTTCGACAGCCCCACCGTGGCCTATTCTGTGCTGGTGGTGGCCAAAGTGGAAAAG
GGCAAGTCCAAGAAACTGAAGAGTGTGAAAGAGCTGCTGGGGATCACCATCATGGAAAGAAGCAGCTTCG
AGAAGAATCCCATCGACTTTCTGGAAGCCAAGGGCTACAAAGAAGTGAAAAAGGACCTGATCATCAAGCT
GCCTAAGTACTCCCTGTTCGAGCTGGAAAACGGCCGGAAGAGAATGCTGGCCTCTGCCGGCGAACTGCAG
AAGGGAAACGAACTGGCCCTGCCCTCCAAATATGTGAACTTCCTGTACCTGGCCAGCCACTATGAGAAGC
TGAAGGGCTCCCCCGAGGATAATGAGCAGAAACAGCTGTTTGTGGAACAGCACAAGCACTACCTGGACGA
GATCATCGAGCAGATCAGCGAGTTCTCCAAGAGAGTGATCCTGGCCGACGCTAATCTGGACAAAGTGCTG
TCCGCCTACAACAAGCACCGGGATAAGCCCATCAGAGAGCAGGCCGAGAATATCATCCACCTGTTTACCC
TGACCAATCTGGGAGCCCCTGCCGCCTTCAAGTACTTTGACACCACCATCGACCGGAAGAGGTACACCAG
CACCAAAGAGGTGCTGGACGCCACCCTGATCCACCAGAGCATCACCGGCCTGTACGAGACACGGATCGAC
CTGTCTCAGCTGGGAGGCGACAAGCGACCTGCCGCCACAAAGAAGGCTGGACAGGCTAAGAAGAAGAAAG
ATTACAAAGACGATGACGATAAGGGATCCGGCGCAACAAACTTCTCTCTGCTGAAACAAGCCGGAGATGT
CGAAGAGAATCCTGGACCGACCGAGTACAAGCCCACGGTGCGCCTCGCCACCCGCGACGACGTCCCCAGG
GCCGTACGCACCCTCGCCGCCGCGTTCGCCGACTACCCCGCCACGCGCCACACCGTCGATCCGGACCGCC
ACATCGAGCGGGTCACCGAGCTGCAAGAACTCTTCCTCACGCGCGTCGGGCTCGACATCGGCAAGGTGTG
GGTCGCGGACGACGGCGCCGCGGTGGCGGTCTGGACCACGCCGGAGAGCGTCGAAGCGGGGGCGGTGTTC
GCCGAGATCGGCCCGCGCATGGCCGAGTTGAGCGGTTCCCGGCTGGCCGCGCAGCAACAGATGGAAGGCC
TCCTGGCGCCGCACCGGCCCAAGGAGCCCGCGTGGTTCCTGGCCACCGTCGGAGTCTCGCCCGACCACCA
GGGCAAGGGTCTGGGCAGCGCCGTCGTGCTCCCCGGAGTGGAGGCGGCCGAGCGCGCCGGGGTGCCCGCC
TTCCTGGAGACCTCCGCGCCCCGCAACCTCCCCTTCTACGAGCGGCTCGGCTTCACCGTCACCGCCGACG
TCGAGGTGCCCGAAGGACCGCGCACCTGGTGCATGACCCGCAAGCCCGGTGCCTGAACGCGTTAAGTCGA
CAATCAACCTCTGGATTACAAAATTTGTGAAAGATTGACTGGTATTCTTAACTATGTTGCTCCTTTTACG
CTATGTGGATACGCTGCTTTAATGCCTTTGTATCATGCTATTGCTTCCCGTATGGCTTTCATTTTCTCCT
CCTTGTATAAATCCTGGTTGCTGTCTCTTTATGAGGAGTTGTGGCCCGTTGTCAGGCAACGTGGCGTGGT
GTGCACTGTGTTTGCTGACGCAACCCCCACTGGTTGGGGCATTGCCACCACCTGTCAGCTCCTTTCCGGG
ACTTTCGCTTTCCCCCTCCCTATTGCCACGGCGGAACTCATCGCCGCCTGCCTTGCCCGCTGCTGGACAG
GGGCTCGGCTGTTGGGCACTGACAATTCCGTGGTGTTGTCGGGGAAATCATCGTCCTTTCCTTGGCTGCT
CGCCTGTGTTGCCACCTGGATTCTGCGCGGGACGTCCTTCTGCTACGTCCCTTCGGCCCTCAATCCAGCG
GACCTTCCTTCCCGCGGCCTGCTGCCGGCTCTGCGGCCTCTTCCGCGTCTTCGCCTTCGCCCTCAGACGA
GTCGGATCTCCCTTTGGGCCGCCTCCCCGCGTCGACTTTAAGACCAATGACTTACAAGGCAGCTGTAGAT
CTTAGCCACTTTTTAAAAGAAAAGGGGGGACTGGAAGGGCTAATTCACTCCCAACGAAGACAAGATCTGC
TTTTTGCTTGTACTGGGTCTCTCTGGTTAGACCAGATCTGAGCCTGGGAGCTCTCTGGCTAACTAGGGAA
CCCACTGCTTAAGCCTCAATAAAGCTTGCCTTGAGTGCTTCAAGTAGTGTGTGCCCGTCTGTTGTGTGAC
TCTGGTAACTAGAGATCCCTCAGACCCTTTTAGTCAGTGTGGAAAATCTCTAGCAGGGCCCGTTTAAACC
CGCTGATCAGCCTCGACTGTGCCTTCTAGTTGCCAGCCATCTGTTGTTTGCCCCTCCCCCGTGCCTTCCT
TGACCCTGGAAGGTGCCACTCCCACTGTCCTTTCCTAATAAAATGAGGAAATTGCATCGCATTGTCTGAG
TAGGTGTCATTCTATTCTGGGGGGTGGGGTGGGGCAGGACAGCAAGGGGGAGGATTGGGAAGACAATAGC
AGGCATGCTGGGGATGCGGTGGGCTCTATGGCTTCTGAGGCGGAAAGAACCAGCTGGGGCTCTAGGGGGT
ATCCCC
[124 nt withheld, positions 8687-8810]
C
[91 nt withheld, positions 8812-8902]
A
[49 nt withheld, positions 8904-8952]
CCTTTGACGTTGGAGTCCACGTTCTTT
[37 nt withheld, positions 8980-9016]
ACCCTATCTCGGTCTATTCTTTTGATTTATAAGGGATTTTGCCGATTTCGGCCTATTGGTTAAAAAATGA
GCTGATTTAACAAAAATTTAACGCGAATTAATTCTGTGGAATGTGTGTCAGTTAGGGTGTGGAAAGTCCC
CAGGCTCCCCAGCAGGCAGAAGTATGCAAAGCATGCATCTCAATTAGTCAGCAACCAGGTGTGGAAAGTC
CCCAGGCTCCCCAGCAGGCAGAAGTATGCAAAGCATGCATCTCAATTAGTCAGCAACCATAGTCCCGCCC
CTAACTCCGCCCATCCCGCCCCTAACTCCGCCCAGTTCCGCCCATTCTCCGCCCCATGGCTGACTAATTT
TTTTTATTTATGCAGAGGCCGAGGCCGCCTCTGCCTCTGAGCTATTCCAGAAGTAGTGAGGAGGCTTTTT
TGGAGGCCTAGGCTTTTGCAAAAAGCTCCCGGGAGCTTGTATATCCATTTTCGGATCTGATCAGCACGTG
TTGACAATTAATCATCGGCATAGTATATCGGCATAGTATAATACGACAAGGTGAGGAACTAAACCATGGC
CAAGTTGACCAGTGCCGTTCCGGTGCTCACCGCGCGCGACGTCGCCGGAGCGGTCGAGTTCTGGACCGAC
CGGCTCGGGTTCTCCCGGGACTTCGTGGAGGACGACTTCGCCGGTGTGGTCCGGGACGACGTGACCCTGT
TCATCAGCGCGGTCCAGGACCAGGTGGTGCCGGACAACACCCTGGCCTGGGTGTGGGTGCGCGGCCTGGA
CGAGCTGTACGCCGAGTGGTCGGAGGTCGTGTCCACGAACTTCCGGGACGCCTCCGGGCCGGCCATGACC
GAGATCGGCGAGCAGCCGTGGGGGCGGGAGTTCGCCCTGCGCGACCCGGCCGGCAACTGCGTGCACTTCG
TGGCCGAGGAGCAGGACTGACACGTGCTACGAGATTTCGATTCCACCGCCGCCTTCTATGAAAGGTTGGG
CTTCGGAATCGTTTTCCGGGACGCCGGCTGGATGATCCTCCAGCGCGGGGATCTCATGCTGGAGTTCTTC
GCCCACCCCAACTTGTTTATTGCAGCTTATAATGGTTACAAATAAAGCAATAGCATCACAAATTTCACAA
ATAAAGCATTTTTTTCACTGCATTCTAGTTGTGGTTTGTCCAAACTCATCAATGTATCTTATCATGTCTG
TATACCGTCGACCTCTAGCTAGAGCTTGGCGTAATCATGGTCATAGCTGTTTCCTGTGTGAAATTGTTAT
CCGCTCACAATTCCACACAACATACGAGCCGGAAGCATAAAGTGTAAAGCCTGGGGTGCCTAATGAGTGA
GCTAACTCACATTAATTGCGTTGCGCTCACTGCCCGCTTTCCAGTCGGGAAACCTGTCGTGCCAGCTGCA
TTAATGAATCGGCCAACGCGCGGGGAGAGGCGGTTTGCGTATTGGGCGCTCTTCCGCTTCCTCGCTCACT
GACTCGCTGCGCTCGGTCGTTCGGCTGCGGCGAGCGGTATCAGCTCACTCAAAGGCGGTAATACGGTTAT
CCACAGAATCAGGGGATAACGCAGGAAAGAACATGTGAGCAAAAGGCCAGCAAAAGGCCAGGAACCGTAA
AAAGGCCGCGTTGCTGGCGTTTTTCCATAGGCTCCGCCCCCCTGACGAGCATCACAAAAATCGACGCTCA
AGTCAGAGGTGGCGAAACCCGACAGGACTATAAAGATACCAGGCGTTTCCCCCTGGAAGCTCCCTCGTGC
GCTCTCCTGTTCCGACCCTGCCGCTTACCGGATACCTGTCCGCCTTTCTCCCTTCGGGAAGCGTGGCGCT
TTCTCATAGCTCACGCTGTAGGTATCTCAGTTCGGTGTAGGTCGTTCGCTCCAAGCTGGGCTGTGTGCAC
GAACCCCCCGTTCAGCCCGACCGCTGCGCCTTATCCGGTAACTATCGTCTTGAGTCCAACCCGGTAAGAC
ACGACTTATCGCCACTGGCAGCAGCCACTGGTAACAGGATTAGCAGAGCGAGGTATGTAGGCGGTGCTAC
AGAGTTCTTGAAGTGGTGGCCTAACTACGGCTACACTAGAAGAACAGTATTTGGTATCTGCGCTCTGCTG
AAGCCAGTTACCTTCGGAAAAAGAGTTGGTAGCTCTTGATCCGGCAAACAAACCACCGCTGGTAGCGGTG
GTTTTTTTGTTTGCAAGCAGCAGATTACGCGCAGAAAAAAAGGATCTCAAGAAGATCCTTTGATCTTTTC
TACGGGGTCTGACGCTCAGTGGAACGAAAACTCACGTTAAGGGATTTTGGTCATGAGATTATCAAAAAGG
ATCTTCACCTAGATCCTTTTAAATTAAAAATGAAGTTTTAAATCAATCTAAAGTATATATGAGTAAACTT
GGTCTGACAGTTACCAATGCTTAATCAGTGAGGCACCTATCTCAGCGATCTGTCTATTTCGTTCATCCAT
AGTTGCCTGACTCCCCGTCGTGTAGATAACTACGATACGGGAGGGCTTACCATCTGGCCCCAGTGCTGCA
ATGATACCGCGAGACCCACGCTCACCGGCTCCAGATTTATCAGCAATAAACCAGCCAGCCGGAAGGGCCG
AGCGCAGAAGTGGTCCTGCAACTTTATCCGCCTCCATCCAGTCTATTAATTGTTGCCGGGAAGCTAGAGT
AAGTAGTTCGCCAGTTAATAGTTTGCGCAACGTTGTTGCCATTGCTACAGGCATCGTGGTGTCACGCTCG
TCGTTTGGTATGGCTTCATTCAGCTCCGGTTCCCAACGATCAAGGCGAGTTACATGATCCCCCATGTTGT
GCAAAAAAGCGGTTAGCTCCTTCGGTCCTCCGATCGTTGTCAGAAGTAAGTTGGCCGCAGTGTTATCACT
CATGGTTATGGCAGCACTGCATAATTCTCTTACTGTCATGCCATCCGTAAGATGCTTTTCTGTGACTGGT
GAGTACTCAACCAAGTCATTCTGAGAATAGTGTATGCGGCGACCGAGTTGCTCTTGCCCGGCGTCAATAC
GGGATAATACCGCGCCACATAGCAGAACTTTAAAAGTGCTCATCATTGGAAAACGTTCTTCGGGGCGAAA
ACTCTCAAGGATCTTACCGCTGTTGAGATCCAGTTCGATGTAACCCACTCGTGCACCCAACTGATCTTCA
GCATCTTTTACTTTCACCAGCGTTTCTGGGTGAGCAAAAACAGGAAGGCAAAATGCCGCAAAAAAGGGAA
TAAGGGCGACACGGAAATGTTGAATACTCATACTCTTCCTTTTTCAATATTATTGAAGCATTTATCAGGG
TTATTGTCTCATGAGCGGATACATATTTGAATGTATTTAGAAAAATAAACAAATAGGGGTTCCGCGCACA
TTTCCCCGAAAAGTGCCACCTGACGTCGACGGATCGGGAGATCTCCCGATCCCCTATGGTGCACTCTCAG
TACAATCTGCTCTGATGCCGCATAGTTAAGCCAGTATCTGCTCCCTGCTTGTGTGTTGGAGGTCGCTGAG
TAGTGCGCGAGCAAAATTTAAGCTACAACAAGGCAAGGCTTGACCGACAATTGCATGAAGAATCTGCTTA
GGGTTAGGCGTTTTGCGCTGCTTCGCGATGTACGGGCCAGATATACGCGTTGACATTGATTATTGACTAG
TTATTAATAGTAATCAATTACGGGGTCATTAGTTCATAGCCCATATATGGAGTTCCGCGTTACATAACTT
ACGGTAAATGGCCCGCCTGGCTGACCGCCCAACGACCCCCGCCCATTGACGTCAATAATGACGTATGTTC
CCATAGTAACGCCAATAGGGACTTTCCATTGACGTCAATGGGTGGAGTATTTACGGTAAACTGCCCACTT
GGCAGTACATCAAGTGTATCATATGCCAAGTACGCCCCCTATTGACGTCAATGACGGTAAATGGCCCGCC
TGGCATTATGCCCAGTACATGACCTTATGGGACTTTCCTACTTGGCAGTACATCTACGTATTAGTCATCG
CTATTAC
Features (pLannotate 1.2.2; 33 found; start..end, strand, type, name):
      5..204     +  promoter       CMV promoter: human cytomegalovirus (CMV) immediate early promoter
    222..402     +  LTR            5' LTR (truncated): truncated 5' long terminal repeat (LTR) from HIV-1
    449..574     +  misc_feature   HIV-1 Ψ: packaging signal of human immunodeficiency virus type 1
    558..921     +  CDS            HIV-1 gag (fragment): gag protein from human immunodeficiency virus 1; gag
   1067..1300    +  misc_feature   RRE: The Rev response element (RRE) of HIV-1 allows for Rev-dependent mRNA export from the nucleus to the cytoplasm.
   1677..1777    +  CDS            Rev (fragment): human immunodeficiency virus 1 (HIV-1) Rev protein; rev; enhances nuclear export of unspliced and incompletely spliced viral mRNAs
   1827..1944    +  misc_feature   cPPT/CTS: central polypurine tract and central termination sequence of HIV-1
   1995..2235    +  promoter       U6 promoter: RNA polymerase III promoter for human U6 snRNA
   2265..2340    +  misc_RNA       gRNA scaffold: guide RNA scaffold for the Streptococcus pyogenes CRISPR/Cas9 system
   2358..2376    +  CDS            small t antigen (fragment): SV40 (simian virus 40) small t antigen
   2402..2613    +  promoter       EF-1α core promoter: core promoter for human elongation factor EF-1α
   2638..6741    +  CDS            Cas9: Cas9 (Csn1) endonuclease from the Streptococcus pyogenes Type II CRISPR/Cas system generates RNA-guided double strand breaks in DNA
   6879..7476    +  CDS            PuroR (fragment): puromycin N-acetyltransferase; pac from Streptomyces; confers resistance to puromycin
   7492..8080    +  misc_feature   WPRE: woodchuck hepatitis virus posttranscriptional regulatory element
   8131..8150    +  misc_feature   cPPT/CTS (fragment): central polypurine tract and central termination sequence of HIV-1
   8152..8385    +  LTR            3' LTR (ΔU3): self-inactivating 3' long terminal repeat (LTR) from HIV-1
   8417..8641    +  polyA_signal   bGH poly(A) signal: bovine growth hormone polyadenylation signal
   8645..8666    +  promoter       SV40 promoter (fragment): SV40 enhancer and early promoter
   8687..9115    +  rep_origin     f1 ori (sequence partly withheld): f1 bacteriophage origin of replication; arrow indicates direction of (+) strand synthesis
   9129..9458    +  promoter       SV40 promoter: SV40 enhancer and early promoter
   9506..9553    +  promoter       EM7 promoter: synthetic bacterial promoter&nbsp
   9572..9946    +  CDS            BleoR: antibiotic-binding protein; Sh ble from Streptoalloteichus hindustanus; confers resistance to bleomycin, phleomycin, and Zeocin™
   9956..10081   +  CDS            ble (fragment): BLE_KLEPN - Experimental evidence at protein level: Swiss-Prot protein existence level 1. Binding protein with a strong affinity to the bleomycin family of antibiotics. Binds to CL990; an antimitotic-antibiotic compound. From Klebsiella pneumoniae.
  10076..10197   +  polyA_signal   SV40 poly(A) signal: SV40 polyadenylation signal
  10268..10290   -  protein_bind   lac operator (fragment): The lac repressor binds to the lac operator to inhibit transcription in E. coli. This inhibition can be relieved by adding lactose or isopropyl-β-D-thiogalactopyranoside (IPTG). lac repressor encoded by lacI
  10294..10324   -  promoter       lac promoter: promoter for the E. coli lac operon
  10339..10360   -  protein_bind   CAP binding site: CAP binding activates transcription in the presence of cAMP. E. coli catabolite activator protein
  10373..10465   -  CDS            lacI (fragment): lac repressor; lacI; The lac repressor binds to the lac operator to inhibit transcription in E. coli. This inhibition can be relieved by adding lactose or isopropyl-β-D-thiogalactopyranoside (IPTG).
  10648..11236   -  rep_origin     ori: high-copy-number ColE1/pMB1/pBR322/pUC origin of replication
  11407..12267   -  CDS            AmpR: β-lactamase; bla; confers resistance to ampicillin, carbenicillin, and related antibiotics
  12268..12372   -  promoter       AmpR promoter: bla
  12431..12483   -  misc_feature   bom (fragment): basis of mobility region from pBR322
  12638..4       +  enhancer       CMV enhancer (across the origin): human cytomegalovirus immediate early enhancer
