[The description below was written by a language model from this plasmid's Addgene catalogue record and pLannotate feature annotations shown in this document.]
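Description:
lentiCRISPR v2-sgCYFIP1-1 is a single-vector lentiviral CRISPR/Cas9 plasmid built on the lentiCRISPR v2 backbone and designed to knock out human CYFIP1 (cytoplasmic FMR1-interacting protein 1) in mammalian cells. It is propagated in E. coli through a high-copy ColE1/pUC-type origin with ampicillin selection (AmpR). The backbone outside the viral region also carries an f1 origin and an SV40/EM7-driven bleomycin/Zeocin resistance cassette. The catalogue gives a nominal size of about 12 kb, whereas the sequenced record is 13,013 nt.

The transfer cassette is a third-generation, self-inactivating HIV-1 design. A CMV enhancer/promoter fused to a truncated 5' LTR drives genomic RNA production in packaging cells, followed by the Ψ packaging signal, the RRE for Rev-dependent nuclear export and the cPPT/CTS. The cassette ends in a ΔU3 3' LTR, which inactivates LTR promoter activity after integration. Within this frame, a human U6 RNA polymerase III promoter expresses a CYFIP1-targeting spacer joined to the Streptococcus pyogenes guide RNA scaffold. A separate EF-1α core promoter drives S. pyogenes Cas9, followed downstream by puromycin N-acetyltransferase. The linker between the Cas9 and puromycin coding regions is not annotated in the feature table. A WPRE after the puromycin gene enhances transcript expression.

Once packaged and transduced, the integrated provirus supplies both the nuclease and the guide, so puromycin selection enriches for cells in which CYFIP1 can be disrupted. The "-1" suffix suggests it is one of several guides against this gene. The associated publication concerns actin cytoskeleton vulnerability to disulfide stress and disulfidptosis.
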