Addgene plasmid #210137: lentiCRISPR v2-sgCYFIP1-1
Purpose: knock out CYFIP1 in mammalian cells
Depositing lab: Boyi Gan. Depositing organization: University of Texas MD Anderson Cancer Center. Publication: Actin cytoskeleton vulnerability to disulfide stress mediates disulfidptosis. Liu X, Nie L, Zhang Y, Yan Y, Wang C, Colic M, Olszewski K, Horbath A, Chen X, Lei G, Mao C, Wu S, Zhuang L, Poyurovsky MV, James You M, Hart T, Billadeau DD, Chen J, Gan B. Nat Cell Biol. 2023 Mar;25(3):404-414. doi: 10.1038/s41556-023-01091-2. Epub 2023 Feb 6. PubMed 36747082.
Backbone
  Vector backbone: lentiCRISPR v2
  Backbone manufacturer: Feng Zhang
  Backbone size w/o insert (bp): 12000
  Total vector size (bp): 12000
  Vector type: CRISPR
  Selectable markers: Puromycin
Growth in bacteria
  Bacterial resistance: Ampicillin, 100 μg/mL
  Growth temperature: 37°C
  Growth strain: NEB Stable
  Copy number: High Copy
Gene/Insert
  Gene/Insert name: Cytoplasmic FMR1-interacting protein 1 (alt name: CYFIP1)
  gRNA/shRNA sequence: GGAAATCTACGAGAAAACCG
  Species: H. sapiens (human)
  GenBank ID: NM_014608.6
  Entrez Gene: CYFIP1 (a.k.a. P140SRA-1, SHYC, SRA-1, SRA1)
Terms and licenses: Academic/Nonprofit Terms; Industry Terms: Not Available to Industry
How to cite: lentiCRISPR v2-sgCYFIP1-1 was a gift from Boyi Gan (Addgene plasmid # 210137 ; http://n2t.net/addgene:210137 ; RRID:Addgene_210137)
